Addgene plasmid #208632: pET28-RPL3-53~77-mEGFP(A206K)-TwStrep
Purpose: for E. coli expression truncated human RPL3 (ENST00000216146), aa53~77, fused with mEGFP(A206K) and Twin Strep tag
Depositing lab: Quanfu Ma. Depositing organization: Maternal and Child Health Hospital of Hubei Province.
Backbone
  Vector backbone: pET28-mEGFP(A206K)-TwStrep
  Modifications to backbone: refer to (Addgene#208622)
  Vector type: Bacterial Expression
Growth in bacteria
  Bacterial resistance: Kanamycin, 50 μg/mL
  Growth temperature: 37°C
  Growth strain: DH5alpha
  Growth instructions: we use BL21 (DE3) for expression
  Copy number: Low Copy
Gene/Insert
  Gene/Insert name: human RPL3 (ENST00000216146) aa 53~77 (alt names: uL3; RPL3; ribosomal large unit protein L3)
  Species: H. sapiens (human)
  Mutation: only aa 53~77, other residues not included
  GenBank ID: ENST00000216146
  Entrez Gene: RPL3 (a.k.a. ASC-1, L3, TARBP-B, uL3)
  Promoter: T7
  Tag / fusion protein: Twin Strep (C terminal on backbone); 6xHis (N terminal on backbone); mEGFP(A206K) (C terminal on insert)
  Cloning method: Gibson Cloning
  Sequencing primers: 5′ pETupstream, T7p; 3′ T7ter
Terms and licenses: Academic/Nonprofit Terms; Industry Terms: Not Available to Industry
How to cite: pET28-RPL3-53~77-mEGFP(A206K)-TwStrep was a gift from Quanfu Ma (Addgene plasmid # 208632 ; http://n2t.net/addgene:208632 ; RRID:Addgene_208632)
