[The description below was written by a language model from this plasmid's Addgene catalogue record and pLannotate feature annotations shown in this document.]
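Description:
pET28-RPL3-53~77-mEGFP(A206K)-TwStrep is a 6.3 kb bacterial expression plasmid built on a modified pET28 backbone that already carries monomeric EGFP and a Twin-Strep tag. It is propagated in E. coli through a ColE1/pBR322-type origin accompanied by the bom region and the rop gene, which keeps copy number low, consistent with the catalogue entry. Selection is by kanamycin via the aph(3')-Ia gene. An f1 origin is also present, as are short remnants of the tetracycline resistance gene that are non-functional leftovers of the backbone's pBR322 ancestry.

The expression cassette is the standard pET arrangement: a T7 promoter followed immediately by a lac operator and the phage T7 gene 10 ribosome binding site, with a plasmid-borne lacI gene supplying repressor and a T7 terminator closing the unit. Transcription therefore depends on a host that provides T7 RNA polymerase, and the depositor notes using BL21(DE3), with IPTG relieving repression. The encoded protein begins with an N-terminal 6xHis tag and a thrombin cleavage site. These are followed by a 25-residue fragment of human ribosomal protein L3 (uL3; residues 53 to 77 only), inserted by Gibson assembly. A short stretch annotated as T7-tag sequence links the fragment to mEGFP carrying the A206K mutation that suppresses dimerisation, followed by residual polylinker and the C-terminal Twin-Strep tag. A further His-type annotation lies downstream of the Strep tag, but the record does not show whether it is translated.

The construct is intended for producing a fluorescent, affinity-purifiable version of this small RPL3 segment in E. coli. The record does not state the downstream experimental use.
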