Features (pLannotate 1.2.2; 25 found; start..end, strand, type, name):
     12..440     +  rep_origin     f1 ori (sequence partly withheld): f1 bacteriophage origin of replication; arrow indicates direction of (+) strand synthesis
    493..550     +  promoter       AmpR promoter (fragment): bla
    559..1374    -  CDS            KanR: aminoglycoside phosphotransferase; aph(3')-Ia; confers resistance to kanamycin in bacteria or G418 (Geneticin®) in eukaryotes
   1496..2084    +  rep_origin     ori: high-copy-number ColE1/pMB1/pBR322/pUC origin of replication
   2270..2409    -  misc_feature   bom: basis of mobility region from pBR322
   2511..2702    -  CDS            rop: Rop protein, which maintains plasmids at low copy number; rop
   2719..3099    +  CDS            YPB1_ECOLX: Protein predicted: Swiss-Prot protein existence level 4. From Escherichia coli.
   3171..3462    -  CDS            TcR (fragment): tetracycline efflux protein; tet; confers resistance to tetracycline
   3477..3498    -  protein_bind   CAP binding site: CAP binding activates transcription in the presence of cAMP. E. coli catabolite activator protein
   3511..4593    -  CDS            lacI: lac repressor; lacI; The lac repressor binds to the lac operator to inhibit transcription in E. coli. This inhibition can be relieved by adding lactose or isopropyl-β-D-thiogalactopyranoside (IPTG).
   4594..4671    -  promoter       lacI promoter: lacI
   4679..4958    -  CDS            TcR (fragment): tetracycline efflux protein; tet; confers resistance to tetracycline
   4980..4998    +  promoter       T7 promoter: promoter for bacteriophage T7 RNA polymerase
   4999..5023    +  protein_bind   lac operator: The lac repressor binds to the lac operator to inhibit transcription in E. coli. This inhibition can be relieved by adding lactose or isopropyl-β-D-thiogalactopyranoside (IPTG). lac repressor encoded by lacI
   5038..5060    +  RBS            RBS: efficient ribosome binding site from bacteriophage T7 gene 10 (Olins and Rangwala, 1989)
   5079..5095    +  CDS            capTEV™ (fragment): composite tag for in vivo biotinylation, TEV protease cleavage, and 6xHis tagging
   5106..5123    +  CDS            thrombin site: thrombin recognition and cleavage site
   5127..5198    +  CDS            RPL3 (fragment): RL3_HUMAN - Experimental evidence at protein level: Swiss-Prot protein existence level 1. The L3 protein is a component of the large subunit of cytoplasmic ribosomes. From Homo sapiens (Human).
   5197..5228    +  CDS            T7 tag (gene 10 leader) (fragment): leader peptide from bacteriophage T7 gene 10 promotes efficient translation in E. coli
   5238..5954    +  CDS            mEGFP: mEGFP is a basic (constitutively fluorescent) green fluorescent protein published in 2002, derived from Aequorea victoria. It has moderate acid sensitivity.
   5955..5999    +  misc_feature   MCS (fragment): multiple cloning site
   6015..6083    +  CDS            Twin-Strep-tag (fragment): two Strep-Tag®II moieties connected by a linker for enhanced binding to Strep-Tactin®, an engineered form of streptavidin (Schmidt et al., 2013)
   6117..6134    +  CDS            9xHis (fragment): 9xHis affinity tag
   6144..6193    +  CDS            SET1 (fragment): solubility-enhancement tag derived from T7 phage gene 10B
   6201..6248    +  terminator     T7 terminator: transcription terminator for bacteriophage T7 RNA polymerase
>Addgene plasmid #208632 | pET28-RPL3-53~77-mEGFP(A206K)-TwStrep | addgene full sequence | sequence record 418343 | Addgene NGS Result
TGGCGAATGGG
[124 nt withheld, positions 12-135]
C
[91 nt withheld, positions 137-227]
A
[49 nt withheld, positions 229-277]
CCTTTGACGTTGGAGTCCACGTTCTTT
[37 nt withheld, positions 305-341]
ACCCTATCTCGGTCTATTCTTTTGATTTATAAGGGATTTTGCCGATTTCGGCCTATTGGTTAAAAAATGA
GCTGATTTAACAAAAATTTAACGCGAATTTTAACAAAATATTAACGCTTACAATTTAGGTGGCACTTTTC
GGGGAAATGTGCGCGGAACCCCTATTTGTTTATTTTTCTAAATACATTCAAATATGTATCCGCTCATGAA
TTAATTCTTAGAAAAACTCATCGAGCATCAAATGAAACTGCAATTTATTCATATCAGGATTATCAATACC
ATATTTTTGAAAAAGCCGTTTCTGTAATGAAGGAGAAAACTCACCGAGGCAGTTCCATAGGATGGCAAGA
TCCTGGTATCGGTCTGCGATTCCGACTCGTCCAACATCAATACAACCTATTAATTTCCCCTCGTCAAAAA
TAAGGTTATCAAGTGAGAAATCACCATGAGTGACGACTGAATCCGGTGAGAATGGCAAAAGTTTATGCAT
TTCTTTCCAGACTTGTTCAACAGGCCAGCCATTACGCTCGTCATCAAAATCACTCGCATCAACCAAACCG
TTATTCATTCGTGATTGCGCCTGAGCGAGACGAAATACGCGATCGCTGTTAAAAGGACAATTACAAACAG
GAATCGAATGCAACCGGCGCAGGAACACTGCCAGCGCATCAACAATATTTTCACCTGAATCAGGATATTC
TTCTAATACCTGGAATGCTGTTTTCCCGGGGATCGCAGTGGTGAGTAACCATGCATCATCAGGAGTACGG
ATAAAATGCTTGATGGTCGGAAGAGGCATAAATTCCGTCAGCCAGTTTAGTCTGACCATCTCATCTGTAA
CATCATTGGCAACGCTACCTTTGCCATGTTTCAGAAACAACTCTGGCGCATCGGGCTTCCCATACAATCG
ATAGATTGTCGCACCTGATTGCCCGACATTATCGCGAGCCCATTTATACCCATATAAATCAGCATCCATG
TTGGAATTTAATCGCGGCCTAGAGCAAGACGTTTCCCGTTGAATATGGCTCATAACACCCCTTGTATTAC
TGTTTATGTAAGCAGACAGTTTTATTGTTCATGACCAAAATCCCTTAACGTGAGTTTTCGTTCCACTGAG
CGTCAGACCCCGTAGAAAAGATCAAAGGATCTTCTTGAGATCCTTTTTTTCTGCGCGTAATCTGCTGCTT
GCAAACAAAAAAACCACCGCTACCAGCGGTGGTTTGTTTGCCGGATCAAGAGCTACCAACTCTTTTTCCG
AAGGTAACTGGCTTCAGCAGAGCGCAGATACCAAATACTGTCCTTCTAGTGTAGCCGTAGTTAGGCCACC
ACTTCAAGAACTCTGTAGCACCGCCTACATACCTCGCTCTGCTAATCCTGTTACCAGTGGCTGCTGCCAG
TGGCGATAAGTCGTGTCTTACCGGGTTGGACTCAAGACGATAGTTACCGGATAAGGCGCAGCGGTCGGGC
TGAACGGGGGGTTCGTGCACACAGCCCAGCTTGGAGCGAACGACCTACACCGAACTGAGATACCTACAGC
GTGAGCTATGAGAAAGCGCCACGCTTCCCGAAGGGAGAAAGGCGGACAGGTATCCGGTAAGCGGCAGGGT
CGGAACAGGAGAGCGCACGAGGGAGCTTCCAGGGGGAAACGCCTGGTATCTTTATAGTCCTGTCGGGTTT
CGCCACCTCTGACTTGAGCGTCGATTTTTGTGATGCTCGTCAGGGGGGCGGAGCCTATGGAAAAACGCCA
GCAACGCGGCCTTTTTACGGTTCCTGGCCTTTTGCTGGCCTTTTGCTCACATGTTCTTTCCTGCGTTATC
CCCTGATTCTGTGGATAACCGTATTACCGCCTTTGAGTGAGCTGATACCGCTCGCCGCAGCCGAACGACC
GAGCGCAGCGAGTCAGTGAGCGAGGAAGCGGAAGAGCGCCTGATGCGGTATTTTCTCCTTACGCATCTGT
GCGGTATTTCACACCGCAATGGTGCACTCTCAGTACAATCTGCTCTGATGCCGCATAGTTAAGCCAGTAT
ACACTCCGCTATCGCTACGTGACTGGGTCATGGCTGCGCCCCGACACCCGCCAACACCCGCTGACGCGCC
CTGACGGGCTTGTCTGCTCCCGGCATCCGCTTACAGACAAGCTGTGACCGTCTCCGGGAGCTGCATGTGT
CAGAGGTTTTCACCGTCATCACCGAAACGCGCGAGGCAGCTGCGGTAAAGCTCATCAGCGTGGTCGTGAA
GCGATTCACAGATGTCTGCCTGTTCATCCGCGTCCAGCTCGTTGAGTTTCTCCAGAAGCGTTAATGTCTG
GCTTCTGATAAAGCGGGCCATGTTAAGGGCGGTTTTTTCCTGTTTGGTCACTGATGCCTCCGTGTAAGGG
GGATTTCTGTTCATGGGGGTAATGATACCGATGAAACGAGAGAGGATGCTCACGATACGGGTTACTGATG
ATGAACATGCCCGGTTACTGGAACGTTGTGAGGGTAAACAACTGGCGGTATGGATGCGGCGGGACCAGAG
AAAAATCACTCAGGGTCAATGCCAGCGCTTCGTTAATACAGATGTAGGTGTTCCACAGGGTAGCCAGCAG
CATCCTGCGATGCAGATCCGGAACATAATGGTGCAGGGCGCTGACTTCCGCGTTTCCAGACTTTACGAAA
CACGGAAACCGAAGACCATTCATGTTGTTGCTCAGGTCGCAGACGTTTTGCAGCAGCAGTCGCTTCACGT
TCGCTCGCGTATCGGTGATTCATTCTGCTAACCAGTAAGGCAACCCCGCCAGCCTAGCCGGGTCCTCAAC
GACAGGAGCACGATCATGCGCACCCGTGGGGCCGCCATGCCGGCGATAATGGCCTGCTTCTCGCCGAAAC
GTTTGGTGGCGGGACCAGTGACGAAGGCTTGAGCGAGGGCGTGCAAGATTCCGAATACCGCAAGCGACAG
GCCGATCATCGTCGCGCTCCAGCGAAAGCGGTCCTCGCCGAAAATGACCCAGAGCGCTGCCGGCACCTGT
CCTACGAGTTGCATGATAAAGAAGACAGTCATAAGTGCGGCGACGATAGTCATGCCCCGCGCCCACCGGA
AGGAGCTGACTGGGTTGAAGGCTCTCAAGGGCATCGGTCGAGATCCCGGTGCCTAATGAGTGAGCTAACT
TACATTAATTGCGTTGCGCTCACTGCCCGCTTTCCAGTCGGGAAACCTGTCGTGCCAGCTGCATTAATGA
ATCGGCCAACGCGCGGGGAGAGGCGGTTTGCGTATTGGGCGCCAGGGTGGTTTTTCTTTTCACCAGTGAG
ACGGGCAACAGCTGATTGCCCTTCACCGCCTGGCCCTGAGAGAGTTGCAGCAAGCGGTCCACGCTGGTTT
GCCCCAGCAGGCGAAAATCCTGTTTGATGGTGGTTAACGGCGGGATATAACATGAGCTGTCTTCGGTATC
GTCGTATCCCACTACCGAGATATCCGCACCAACGCGCAGCCCGGACTCGGTAATGGCGCGCATTGCGCCC
AGCGCCATCTGATCGTTGGCAACCAGCATCGCAGTGGGAACGATGCCCTCATTCAGCATTTGCATGGTTT
GTTGAAAACCGGACATGGCACTCCAGTCGCCTTCCCGTTCCGCTATCGGCTGAATTTGATTGCGAGTGAG
ATATTTATGCCAGCCAGCCAGACGCAGACGCGCCGAGACAGAACTTAATGGGCCCGCTAACAGCGCGATT
TGCTGGTGACCCAATGCGACCAGATGCTCCACGCCCAGTCGCGTACCGTCTTCATGGGAGAAAATAATAC
TGTTGATGGGTGTCTGGTCAGAGACATCAAGAAATAACGCCGGAACATTAGTGCAGGCAGCTTCCACAGC
AATGGCATCCTGGTCATCCAGCGGATAGTTAATGATCAGCCCACTGACGCGTTGCGCGAGAAGATTGTGC
ACCGCCGCTTTACAGGCTTCGACGCCGCTTCGTTCTACCATCGACACCACCACGCTGGCACCCAGTTGAT
CGGCGCGAGATTTAATCGCCGCGACAATTTGCGACGGCGCGTGCAGGGCCAGACTGGAGGTGGCAACGCC
AATCAGCAACGACTGTTTGCCCGCCAGTTGTTGTGCCACGCGGTTGGGAATGTAATTCAGCTCCGCCATC
GCCGCTTCCACTTTTTCCCGCGTTTTCGCAGAAACGTGGCTGGCCTGGTTCACCACGCGGGAAACGGTCT
GATAAGAGACACCGGCATACTCTGCGACATCGTATAACGTTACTGGTTTCACATTCACCACCCTGAATTG
ACTCTCTTCCGGGCGCTATCATGCCATACCGCGAAAGGTTTTGCGCCATTCGATGGTGTCCGGGATCTCG
ACGCTCTCCCTTATGCGACTCCTGCATTAGGAAGCAGCCCAGTAGTAGGTTGAGGCCGTTGAGCACCGCC
GCCGCAAGGAATGGTGCATGCAAGGAGATGGCGCCCAACAGTCCCCCGGCCACGGGGCCTGCCACCATAC
CCACGCCGAAACAAGCGCTCATGAGCCCGAAGTGGCGAGCCCGATCTTCCCCATCGGTGATGTCGGCGAT
ATAGGCGCCAGCAACCGCACCTGTGGCGCCGGTGATGCCGGCCACGATGCGTCCGGCGTAGAGGATCGAG
ATCTCGATCCCGCGAAATTAATACGACTCACTATAGGGGAATTGTGAGCGGATAACAATTCCCCTCTAGA
AATAATTTTGTTTAACTTTAAGAAGGAGATATACCATGGGCAGCAGCCATCATCATCATCATCACAGCAG
CGGCCTGGTGCCGCGCGGCAGCCATATGACTCACATCGTGCGGGAAGTCGACAGGCCGGGATCCAAGGTG
AACAAGAAGGAGGTGGTGGAGGCTGTGGCTAGCATGACTGGTGGACAGCAAATGGGTCGCGGATCCATGG
TGAGCAAGGGCGAGGAGCTGTTCACCGGGGTGGTGCCCATCCTGGTCGAGCTGGACGGCGACGTAAACGG
CCACAAGTTCAGCGTGTCCGGCGAGGGCGAGGGCGATGCCACCTACGGCAAGCTGACCCTGAAGTTCATC
TGCACCACCGGCAAGCTGCCCGTGCCCTGGCCCACCCTCGTGACCACCCTGACCTACGGCGTGCAGTGCT
TCAGCCGCTACCCCGACCACATGAAGCAGCACGACTTCTTCAAGTCCGCCATGCCCGAAGGCTACGTCCA
GGAGCGCACCATCTTCTTCAAGGACGACGGCAACTACAAGACCCGCGCCGAGGTGAAGTTCGAGGGCGAC
ACCCTGGTGAACCGCATCGAGCTGAAGGGCATCGACTTCAAGGAGGACGGCAACATCCTGGGGCACAAGC
TGGAGTACAACTACAACAGCCACAACGTCTATATCATGGCCGACAAGCAGAAGAACGGCATCAAGGTGAA
CTTCAAGATCCGCCACAACATCGAGGACGGCAGCGTGCAGCTCGCCGACCACTACCAGCAGAACACCCCC
ATCGGCGACGGCCCCGTGCTGCTGCCCGACAACCACTACCTGAGCACCCAGTCCAAGCTGAGCAAAGACC
CCAACGAGAAGCGCGATCACATGGTCCTGCTGGAGTTCGTGACCGCCGCCGGGATCACTCTCGGCATGGA
CGAGCTGTACAAGTCCGGACTCAGATCTCGAGCTCAAGCTTCGAATTCTGCAGTCGACAAGCTTTCCGGA
GGGAGCGCTTGGAGCCACCCGCAGTTCGAAAAAGGTGGAGGTTCTGGCGGTGGATCGGGAGGTTCAGCGT
GGTCTCACCCCCAATTTGAGAAGTAATAGCTCGAGCACCACCACCACCACCACTGAGATCCGGCTGCTAA
CAAAGCCCGAAAGGAAGCTGAGTTGGCTGCTGCCACCGCTGAGCAATAACTAGCATAACCCCTTGGGGCC
TCTAAACGGGTCTTGAGGGGTTTTTTGCTGAAAGGAGGAACTATATCCGGAT
